>Addgene plasmid #200153 | pHHYTK159 | addgene full sequence | sequence record 392150 | Addgene NGS Result
TCGGTCTCAATCCTAACTAGCATAACCCCTTGGGGCCTCTAAACGGGTCTTGAGGGGTTTTTTGGCTGTG
AGACCAGACCAATAAAAAACGCCCGGCGGCAACCGAGCGTTCTGAACAAATCCAGATGGAGTTCTGAGGT
CATTACTGGATCTATCAACAGGAGTCCAAGCGAGCTCGATATCAAATTACGCCCCGCCCTGCCACTCATC
GCAGTACTGTTGTAATTCATTAAGCATTCTGCCGACATGGAAGCCATCACAAACGGCATGATGAACCTGA
ATCGCCAGCGGCATCAGCACCTTGTCGCCTTGCGTATAATATTTGCCCATGGTGAAAACGGGGGCGAAGA
AGTTGTCCATATTGGCCACGTTTAAATCAAAACTGGTGAAACTCACCCAGGGATTGGCTGAAACGAAAAA
CATATTCTCAATAAACCCTTTAGGGAAATAGGCCAGGTTTTCACCGTAACACGCCACATCTTGCGAATAT
ATGTGTAGAAACTGCCGGAAATCGTCGTGGTATTCACTCCAGAGCGATGAAAACGTTTCAGTTTGCTCAT
GGAAAACGGTGTAACAAGGGTGAACACTATCCCATATCACCAGCTCACCGTCTTTCATTGCCATACGAAA
TTCCGGATGAGCATTCATCAGGCGGGCAAGAATGTGAATAAAGGCCGGATAAAACTTGTGCTTATTTTTC
TTTACGGTCTTTAAAAAGGCCGTAATATCCAGCTGAACGGTCTGGTTATAGGTACATTGAGCAACTGACT
GAAATGCCTCAAAATGTTCTTTACGATGCCATTGGGATATATCAACGGTGGTATATCCAGTGATTTTTTT
CTCCATTTTAGCTTCCTTAGCTCCTGAAAATCTCGATAACTCAAAAAATACGCCCGGTAGTGATCTTATT
TCATTATGGTGAAAGTTGGAACCTCTTACGTGCCCGATCAATCATGACCAAAATCCCTTAACGTGAGTTT
TCGTTCCACTGAGCGTCAGACCCCGTAGAAAAGATCAAAGGATCTTCTTGAGATCCTTTTTTTCTGCGCG
TAATCTGCTGCTTGCAAACAAAAAAACCACCGCTACCAGCGGTGGTTTGTTTGCCGGATCAAGAGCTACC
AACTCTTTTTCCGAAGGTAACTGGCTTCAGCAGAGCGCAGATACCAAATACTGTTCTTCTAGTGTAGCCG
TAGTTAGGCCACCACTTCAAGAACTCTGTAGCACCGCCTACATACCTCGCTCTGCTAATCCTGTTACCAG
TGGCTGCTGCCAGTGGCGATAAGTCGTGTCTTACCGGGTTGGACTCAAGACGATAGTTACCGGATAAGGC
GCAGCGGTCGGGCTGAACGGGGGGTTCGTGCACACAGCCCAGCTTGGAGCGAACGACCTACACCGAACTG
AGATACCTACAGCGTGAGCTATGAGAAAGCGCCACGCTTCCCGAAGGGAGAAAGGCGGACAGGTATCCGG
TAAGCGGCAGGGTCGGAACAGGAGAGCGCACGAGGGAGCTTCCAGGGGGAAACGCCTGGTATCTTTATAG
TCCTGTCGGGTTTCGCCACCTCTGACTTGAGCGTCGATTTTTGTGATGCTCGTCAGGGGGGCGGAGCCTA
TGGAAAAACGCCAGCAACGCGGCCTTTTTACGGTTCCTGGCCTTTTGCTGGCCTTTTGCTCACATGTTCT
TTCCTGCGTTATCCCCTGATTCTGTGGATAACCGTAG
Features (pLannotate 1.2.2; 5 found; start..end, strand, type, name):
     17..64      +  terminator     T7 terminator: transcription terminator for bacteriophage T7 RNA polymerase
     82..116     -  terminator     lambda t0 terminator: minimal transcription terminator from phage lambda (Scholtissek and Grosse, 1987)
    190..846     -  CDS            cat: CAT_ECOLX - Experimental evidence at protein level: Swiss-Prot protein existence level 1. This enzyme is an effector of chloramphenicol resistance in bacteria. From Escherichia coli. This protein is used as a marker in many commonly used cloning vectors, such as pACYC184.
    847..944     -  promoter       cat promoter: promoter of the E. coli cat gene encoding chloramphenicol acetyltransferase
   1028..1616    +  rep_origin     ori: high-copy-number ColE1/pMB1/pBR322/pUC origin of replication
