[The description below was written by a language model from this plasmid's Addgene catalogue record and pLannotate feature annotations shown in this document.]
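Description:
pHHYTK159 is a small (about 1.7 kb) part-storage plasmid belonging to a modular cloning (MoClo) toolkit for Saccharomyces cerevisiae. It is built on pYTK001, the entry vector of the yeast toolkit system. It is maintained in E. coli only. The feature table shows a high-copy ColE1/pUC-type origin of replication and a chloramphenicol acetyltransferase (cat) gene driven by its native promoter, followed by a lambda t0 terminator. No yeast origin, centromere or auxotrophic marker is annotated, which fits its role as a bacterial carrier for a DNA part rather than a vector that replicates in yeast.

The payload is tT7, a 55 bp synthetic insert that pLannotate identifies as the bacteriophage T7 terminator, which stops transcription by T7 RNA polymerase. It was inserted between BsmBI sites that were destroyed during cloning, the usual way a part is domesticated into this entry vector. The record classes it as a Type 4 part, which in the yeast toolkit convention is the terminator position, downstream of the coding sequence. In that system, parts are normally released by a type IIS enzyme with position-specific overhangs and joined in order with promoter and coding-sequence parts by Golden Gate assembly. These flanking sites and overhangs are not annotated in the feature table.

The plasmid expresses nothing beyond the resistance marker. It serves as a building block that supplies a T7 terminator when assembling transcription units. The associated toolkit is aimed at intracellular protein targeting in yeast, but the record does not state which applications this terminator part was intended for.
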