Addgene plasmid #200153: pHHYTK159
Purpose: Type 4 part for Modular Cloning in Yeast
Depositing lab: Johannes Herrmann. Depositing organization: Rheinland-Pfälzische Technische Universität Kaiserslautern. Publication: A modular cloning (MoClo) toolkit for reliable intracellular protein targeting in the yeast Saccharomyces cerevisiae. Simakin P, Koch C, Herrmann JM. Microb Cell. 2023 Feb 28;10(4):78-87. doi: 10.15698/mic2023.04.794. eCollection 2023 Apr 3. PubMed 37009624.
Backbone
  Vector backbone: pYTK001
  Backbone manufacturer: John Dueber Lab, https://doi.org/10.1021/sb500366v
  Vector type: Bacterial Expression, Synthetic Biology
Growth in bacteria
  Bacterial resistance: Chloramphenicol, 25 μg/mL
  Growth temperature: 37°C
  Growth strain: DH5alpha
  Copy number: High Copy
Gene/Insert
  Gene/Insert name: tT7
  Species: Synthetic
  Insert size (bp): 55
  Cloning method: Restriction Enzyme; 5′ cloning site BsmBI (destroyed during cloning); 3′ cloning site BsmBI (destroyed during cloning)
Terms and licenses: Academic/Nonprofit Terms; Industry Terms: Not Available to Industry
How to cite: pHHYTK159 was a gift from Johannes Herrmann (Addgene plasmid # 200153 ; http://n2t.net/addgene:200153 ; RRID:Addgene_200153)
